Addgene plasmid #205630: pcDNA3.1-BCR-ABL-p210-ΔTK-FLAG
Purpose: Expression of BCR-ABL oncogene in mammalian cells
Depositing lab: Pavel Krejčí. Depositing organization: Masaryk University. Publication: Elucidation of protein interactions necessary for the maintenance of the BCR-ABL signaling complex. Gregor T, Bosakova MK, Nita A, Abraham SP, Fafilek B, Cernohorsky NH, Rynes J, Foldynova-Trantirkova S, Zackova D, Mayer J, Trantirek L, Krejci P. Cell Mol Life Sci. 2020 Oct;77(19):3885-3903. doi: 10.1007/s00018-019-03397-7. Epub 2019 Dec 9. PubMed 31820037.
Backbone
  Vector backbone: pcDNA3.1
  Backbone manufacturer: Invitrogen
  Vector type: Mammalian Expression
Growth in bacteria
  Bacterial resistance: Ampicillin, 100 μg/mL
  Growth temperature: 37°C
  Growth strain: DH5alpha
  Copy number: High Copy
Gene/Insert
  Gene/Insert name: BCR-ABL oncogene, p210 isoform b3a2
  Species: H. sapiens (human)
  Mutation: deleted tyrosine kinase (TK) domain
  Promoter: CMV
  Tag / fusion protein: FLAG (N terminal on insert)
  Cloning method: Restriction Enzyme; 5′ cloning site unknown (unknown if destroyed)
Terms and licenses: Academic/Nonprofit Terms; Industry Terms: Not Available to Industry
How to cite: pcDNA3.1-BCR-ABL-p210-ΔTK-FLAG was a gift from Pavel Krejčí (Addgene plasmid # 205630 ; http://n2t.net/addgene:205630 ; RRID:Addgene_205630)
