[The description below was written by a language model from this plasmid's Addgene catalogue record and pLannotate feature annotations shown in this document.]
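Description:
pcDNA3.1-BCR-ABL-p210-ΔTK-FLAG is a mammalian expression plasmid built on the pcDNA3.1 backbone for producing a kinase-domain-deleted form of the human BCR-ABL fusion oncoprotein. It is propagated in E. coli as a high-copy plasmid through a ColE1/pUC-type origin and selected with ampicillin via the β-lactamase gene; an f1 origin is also present. For selection in mammalian cells, the sequence carries an SV40 early promoter driving the Tn5 neomycin/kanamycin phosphotransferase gene (G418 resistance), followed by an HSV TK polyadenylation signal. Several short fragments annotated nearby (a partial ble reading frame, partial bGH poly(A), partial AmpR and SV40 promoters, and a small stretch matching an HIV-1 LTR) appear to be minor backbone remnants or incidental matches rather than functional elements.

The expression cassette consists of the CMV immediate early enhancer and promoter, a T7 promoter, a FLAG epitope at the N terminus (annotated as a fragment of 3xFLAG), a BCR segment joined directly to an ABL1 segment, and a bGH polyadenylation signal, with an SP6 promoter flanking the 3′ end of the insert. The insert corresponds to the p210 isoform with the b3a2 junction, from which the ABL tyrosine kinase domain has been removed, so the encoded protein should retain the remaining BCR and ABL regions while lacking catalytic activity. The FLAG tag allows detection and immunoprecipitation. According to the record and its associated publication, the construct is intended for expressing BCR-ABL in mammalian cells, and as a domain-deletion variant it fits studies mapping which parts of the fusion protein are needed for the interactions that maintain the BCR-ABL signalling complex.
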