Features (pLannotate 1.2.2; 20 found; start..end, strand, type, name):
    121..2901    -  CDS            BCR (fragment): BCR_HUMAN - Also known as BCR1, D22S11. Experimental evidence at protein level: Swiss-Prot protein existence level 1. Protein with a unique structure having two opposing regulatory activities toward small GTP-binding proteins. The C-terminus is a GTPase-activating protein (GAP) domain which stimulates GTP hydrolysis by RAC1, RAC2 and CDC42. Accelerates the intrinsic rate of GTP hydrolysis of RAC1 or CDC42, leading to down-regulation of the active GTP-bound form (PubMed:7479768, PubMed:1903516, PubMed:17116687). The central Dbl homology (DH) domain functions as guanine nucleotide exchange facto
   2917..2937    -  CDS            3xFLAG (fragment): three tandem FLAG® epitope tags
   2984..3002    -  promoter       T7 promoter: promoter for bacteriophage T7 RNA polymerase
   3018..3051    -  LTR            5' LTR (truncated) (fragment): truncated 5' long terminal repeat (LTR) from HIV-1
   3047..3250    -  promoter       CMV promoter: human cytomegalovirus (CMV) immediate early promoter
   3251..3630    -  enhancer       CMV enhancer: human cytomegalovirus immediate early enhancer
   3669..4097    -  rep_origin     f1 ori (sequence partly withheld): f1 bacteriophage origin of replication; arrow indicates direction of (+) strand synthesis
   4124..4228    +  promoter       AmpR promoter: bla
   4229..5089    +  CDS            AmpR: β-lactamase; bla; confers resistance to ampicillin, carbenicillin, and related antibiotics
   5130..5147    +  promoter       AmpR promoter (fragment): bla
   5149..5506    +  promoter       SV40 promoter: SV40 enhancer and early promoter
   5541..6335    +  CDS            NeoR/KanR: aminoglycoside phosphotransferase from Tn5; aph(3')-II (or nptII); confers resistance to neomycin, kanamycin, and G418 (Geneticin®)
   6356..6508    +  CDS            ble (fragment): BLE_KLEPN - Experimental evidence at protein level: Swiss-Prot protein existence level 1. Binding protein with a strong affinity to the bleomycin family of antibiotics. Binds to CL990; an antimitotic-antibiotic compound. From Klebsiella pneumoniae.
   6567..6614    +  polyA_signal   HSV TK poly(A) signal: herpes simplex virus thymidine kinase polyadenylation signal (Cole and Stacy, 1985)
   6705..6721    -  polyA_signal   bGH poly(A) signal (fragment): bovine growth hormone polyadenylation signal
   6943..7531    +  rep_origin     ori: high-copy-number ColE1/pMB1/pBR322/pUC origin of replication
   7641..7659    -  promoter       SV40 promoter (fragment): SV40 enhancer and early promoter
   7663..7887    -  polyA_signal   bGH poly(A) signal: bovine growth hormone polyadenylation signal
   7913..7931    +  promoter       SP6 promoter: promoter for bacteriophage SP6 RNA polymerase
   7974..147     -  CDS            ABL1 (fragment) (across the origin): ABL1_HUMAN - Also known as ABL, JTK7. Experimental evidence at protein level: Swiss-Prot protein existence level 1. Non-receptor tyrosine-protein kinase that plays a role in many key processes linked to cell growth and survival such as cytoskeleton remodeling in response to extracellular stimuli, cell motility and adhesion, receptor endocytosis, autophagy, DNA damage response and apoptosis. Coordinates actin remodeling through tyrosine phosphorylation of proteins controlling cytoskeleton dynamics like WASF3 (involved in branch formation); ANXA1 (involved in membrane anchoring); DBN1, DBNL, CTT
>Addgene plasmid #205630 | pcDNA3.1-BCR-ABL-p210-ΔTK-FLAG | addgene full sequence | sequence record 407041 | Addgene NGS Result
GAAAAGGTTGGGGTCATTTTCACTGGGTCCAGCGAGAAGGTTTTCCTTGGAGTTCCAACGAGCGGCTTCA
CTCAGACCCTGAGGCTCAAAGTCAGATGCTACTGGCCGCTGAAGGGCTTTTGAACTCTGCTTAAATCCAG
TGGCTGAGTGGACGATGACATTCAGAAACCCATAGAGCCCCGGAGACTCATCATCTTCCTTATTGATGGT
CAGCGGAATGCTGTGGACAGTCTGGAGTTTCACACACGAGTTGGTCAGCATCTGCAGCTCCACGGATGTC
AGGGAGAAGCTTCTGAAACACTTCTTCTGCTGCTCCCGGATGTTCTCCCTCCACTCTGCACGCTCATAGT
CAGAGGAGATCAGGAACGTGTAACTCTTGCCGTTGCGGCTGTGCACCCTGAAGGCCATGCTGGGAGACAT
AAGCAGCAGCAGTGACTCCTGCTCCGACAGCTTCTTCTTCAGCCTCTCCGTAGCCTTGCTGCCCTTGTTC
GCCCTCTTCTCTCTCTGGATGTCACTCTTGATCTGGGAGATCTTGATCTTCAAAGCGTCCAGCTCCTCAT
CGGGCACCAGGGGGATGTTGGGCACTGCCTCCAGTTCATCCACCATCTGGAAGCTGAGATCCGTGAGCGG
AATGTACCATTTGCAGTCATACTGCTGCGTTTTGCCTCCGCTCTGCTTCTTGAGCTTGGTGCAGAGAAGC
AGGTCGGTGAACAGGAAGACGTGGCGCAGCTTGCGGGCCCCCTCCACCAGCTCCACCATGAAGCTGTCCT
TCAGCAGCTGCCGGTGCTCTCCCTTCTTCACCGTCATGGACTGCCGTCGGGGTGTGATCTCCTCATTGAT
GCTGGACAGGAAGTTCTGTGAGATGCGGAGGGCGTCCTGCAGCAAGGGGTGGTCAGGGTGGCTGGCAGGA
GTGTGCTTCAGCAAGTCATGGAGGACCAGCGTGCTCCTCGTCACACGGTCCACAGGCTTGTAGAGCAGAG
TTTCCAGAGAGTTCTTGGTCGTTGGATCCTTGGCATCTTTGTTGCTTCTGGCTCTCAGGTTCTCGGAGAT
TTCTGCAAACTGAGCATTGGCCTGACAGCACTTCTCAGCCATTTCCATGGCAACTCCGTAGTTGTCCACG
AAGGCCCGGTACACACCCAGCTGGCTGGCCAGCTTCTGGAAGAGGTCGCCCACCCGCTGCTGGTGGCTCC
ACTGCTGCACGCGGGGGAAGAGCCCATCATAGAACTCCTTGTGGATCTCGTAGAGCTCAGGCACTTTGAA
GAAGATGGTCTCGATCTGCTGACTCGTCAGCACCGGCTGAGAGGTGGTGGCAGCGGCTTTCAAAGGCTTC
ATGGGCAGCAGCAGTGCCTCCAGGTGGCTCAGGTAAGTCTCCTCGCTAGCCAGGATTCCCGACAGGACCC
ATTTTCTCATCTCCAAGCCCTTTTCCAAGTCCAGCTCACTCGCTTTAGTGGACTCCAGGGCTCCCGAGAC
CAGCGCATCCCGGCTGCCCCTGCCCTTGCTGCTGAGGTGGGGCGATGAGGAGGGCGAGTCATCAATGTAG
GGCAGCCCATCTTGGTGCCGGCGCTGCTCCTCTGCCCGGTCTGCAGCGCAGCCGTATCCAGGTGGTGTTC
CGAACGAGCCATCTGCGTCTCCATGGAAGGCGCCCTCGCCATCGTTGGGCCAGATCTGCCCGGTCTTGCG
GACGCCCACGATGGTGGCCTCGGACACGACAACCGGGCAGTGCCGGTGCCGCTTATGGCACTGCGGCGTG
GGGGGACTGCTGCTGTCGAAGGACTGTTGCGAGTTCTGCGAGGGAGAGCGGCTTTTGTCCCGGAACATGC
GGTAGGTGGTGGGGCTTGGGGACACGCGGCTGGACTGGCCAGAGGAGAAGTCCTCCTCGCTGGAGGTGAG
GTTCTCATTGGAGCTGCAGTCCGGGGTATAGCCGCCTCCGCAATCCTCAAAACTCCGGGGGGAGTAGGAC
CTGCGGGGCCAGGTAAGGCGCTTCTCCTGCTCAGAGGTGCTCTGGCTGCGCAGGAGCGGGCCCTTGCCCT
CCCCTTCCATCATGCCCCCGACGTAGATGCTCTGGTAGGGCTGGTACTCCAGGGGCGGCCAAGGGGGCCT
GCTACCGCCATTGGCGTCGATCAGGTTGTCCTTCAGGAAGCGGGGGTTCAACTCGGCGTCCTCGTAGTCG
CCGTCGACGCCGCAGCTGCTCTCCGAGGAGCGTCCCCGGTAAGGGGGCCTGGATGCATCCCCCACGCTCG
AGCCCGCGCCGTGCTGGGACTTTTTGCGCTCCATCTGCATGGCCTGGCTGCCCAGGGAGCTGATGCGGTC
CGACACCTCTTTGTCGTTGACCTTCACCAGGCCGCGCTCGTGGTGAAACTCGACGTTCACGTAGAAGGGC
TTCTCGGCGTCCGCCCCGGGCTGGCCATGGCCCTTGCGTATCCGCTCGAAGTTGGACCTGAGCGCCGCCA
CGCTGGCGGGGGGTCCCCGGTCGTCCCGTTCCCCCGACGCGGCTGCCCCGGGCCTGCGGGCGGTCCCGGG
CCTGGCCTTACCCGGAGAACCCTCGCCGTCGGGCCGGGCCTCGGGCTCCTCGGCGGGCGGCGGGTCGGCT
CCGTCGGCGGGCGCTGGCTGCGGGCGCGACGCGGACGCTCGGGGCTCGGAGGCGCCGTCGGGGGCCTGCG
CCGCGCGCCGGAAGCCCCATCGCTGCCGGTCATAGCTCTTCTTTTCCTTGGCCAGCAACGTCTGCAGGTA
GATCATGCGGAAGCGCTCCTGGTTCACCTCCTGCTCCAGGCGCCGAATGGAGGCCTTGCAGCGCTCCAGC
TCCTGCTCGATGTCGCCCACTGAGCGCAGCTCCATGCGCGGGGGCTCTGAGTCCGGGAACTGCGCCTTCC
ACGCCTCCGCGAAGCCCACCGGGTCCACCAGATATCTGCAGAATTCTTTATCGTCATCGTCTTTGTAATC
CATGTTTTGATTCCCGGGGGATCCGGTACCAAGCTTGGGTCTCCCTATAGTGAGTCGTATTAATTTCGAT
AAGCCAGTAAGCAGTGGGTTCTCTAGTTAGCCAGAGAGCTCTGCTTATATAGACCTCCCACCGTACACGC
CTACCGCCCATTTGCGTCAATGGGGCGGAGTTGTTACGACATTTTGGAAAGTCCCGTTGATTTTGGTGCC
AAAACAAACTCCCATTGACGTCAATGGGGTGGAGACTTGGAAATCCCCGTGAGTCAAACCGCTATCCACG
CCCATTGATGTACTGCCAAAACCGCATCACCATGGTAATAGCGATGACTAATACGTAGATGTACTGCCAA
GTAGGAAAGTCCCATAAGGTCATGTACTGGGCATAATGCCAGGCGGGCCATTTACCGTCATTGACGTCAA
TAGGGGGCGTACTTGGCATATGATACACTTGATGTACTGCCAAGTGGGCAGTTTACCGTAAATACTCCAC
CCATTGACGTCAATGGAAAGTCCCTATTGGCGTTACTATGGGAACATACGTCATTATTGACGTCAATGGG
CGGGGGTCGTTGGGCGGTCAGCCAGGCGGGCCATTTACCGTAAGTTATGTAACGCGGAACTCCATATATG
GGCTATGAACTAATGACCCCGTAATTGATTACTATTAATAACTAGTCAATAATCAATGTCAACGCGCGCG
TAAATTGTAAGCGTTAATATTTTGTTAAAATTCGCGTTAAATTTTTGTTAAATCAGCTCATTTTTTAACC
AATAGGCCGAAATCGGCAAAATCCCTTATAAATCAAAAGAATAGACCGAGATAGGGT
[37 nt withheld, positions 3768-3804]
AAAGAACGTGGACTCCAACGTCAAAGG
[49 nt withheld, positions 3832-3880]
T
[91 nt withheld, positions 3882-3972]
G
[124 nt withheld, positions 3974-4097]
CAGGTGGCACTTTTCGGGGAAATGTGCGCGGAACCCCTATTTGTTTATTTTTCTAAATACATTCAAATAT
GTATCCGCTCATGAGACAATAACCCTGATAAATGCTTCAATAATATTGAAAAAGGAAGAGTATGAGTATT
CAACATTTCCGTGTCGCCCTTATTCCCTTTTTTGCGGCATTTTGCCTTCCTGTTTTTGCTCACCCAGAAA
CGCTGGTGAAAGTAAAAGATGCTGAAGATCAGTTGGGTGCACGAGTGGGTTACATCGAACTGGATCTCAA
CAGCGGTAAGATCCTTGAGAGTTTTCGCCCCGAAGAACGTTTTCCAATGATGAGCACTTTTAAAGTTCTG
CTATGTGGCGCGGTATTATCCCGTATTGACGCCGGGCAAGAGCAACTCGGTCGCCGCATACACTATTCTC
AGAATGACTTGGTTGAGTACTCACCAGTCACAGAAAAGCATCTTACGGATGGCATGACAGTAAGAGAATT
ATGCAGTGCTGCCATAACCATGAGTGATAACACTGCGGCCAACTTACTTCTGACAACGATCGGAGGACCG
AAGGAGCTAACCGCTTTTTTGCACAACATGGGGGATCATGTAACTCGCCTTGATCGTTGGGAACCGGAGC
TGAATGAAGCCATACCAAACGACGAGCGTGACACCACGATGCCTGTAGCAATGGCAACAACGTTGCGCAA
ACTATTAACTGGCGAACTACTTACTCTAGCTTCCCGGCAACAATTAATAGACTGGATGGAGGCGGATAAA
GTTGCAGGACCACTTCTGCGCTCGGCCCTTCCGGCTGGCTGGTTTATTGCTGATAAATCTGGAGCCGGTG
AGCGTGGGTCTCGCGGTATCATTGCAGCACTGGGGCCAGATGGTAAGCCCTCCCGTATCGTAGTTATCTA
CACGACGGGGAGTCAGGCAACTATGGATGAACGAAATAGACAGATCGCTGAGATAGGTGCCTCACTGATT
AAGCATTGGTAACTGTCAGACCAAGTTTACTCATATATACTTTAGATTGATTTATTGAAAAAGGAAGAGT
CCTGAGGCGGAAAGAACCAGCTGTGGAATGTGTGTCAGTTAGGGTGTGGAAAGTCCCCAGGCTCCCCAGC
AGGCAGAAGTATGCAAAGCATGCATCTCAATTAGTCAGCAACCAGGTGTGGAAAGTCCCCAGGCTCCCCA
GCAGGCAGAAGTATGCAAAGCATGCATCTCAATTAGTCAGCAACCATAGTCCCGCCCCTAACTCCGCCCA
TCCCGCCCCTAACTCCGCCCAGTTCCGCCCATTCTCCGCCCCATGGCTGACTAATTTTTTTTATTTATGC
AGAGGCCGAGGCCGCCTCGGCCTCTGAGCTATTCCAGAAGTAGTGAGGAGGCTTTTTTGGAGGCCTAGGC
TTTTGCAAAGATCGATCAAGAGACAGGATGAGGATCGTTTCGCATGATTGAACAAGATGGATTGCACGCA
GGTTCTCCGGCCGCTTGGGTGGAGAGGCTATTCGGCTATGACTGGGCACAACAGACAATCGGCTGCTCTG
ATGCCGCCGTGTTCCGGCTGTCAGCGCAGGGGCGCCCGGTTCTTTTTGTCAAGACCGACCTGTCCGGTGC
CCTGAATGAACTGCAAGACGAGGCAGCGCGGCTATCGTGGCTGGCCACGACGGGCGTTCCTTGCGCAGCT
GTGCTCGACGTTGTCACTGAAGCGGGAAGGGACTGGCTGCTATTGGGCGAAGTGCCGGGGCAGGATCTCC
TGTCATCTCACCTTGCTCCTGCCGAGAAAGTATCCATCATGGCTGATGCAATGCGGCGGCTGCATACGCT
TGATCCGGCTACCTGCCCATTCGACCACCAAGCGAAACATCGCATCGAGCGAGCACGTACTCGGATGGAA
GCCGGTCTTGTCGATCAGGATGATCTGGACGAAGAGCATCAGGGGCTCGCGCCAGCCGAACTGTTCGCCA
GGCTCAAGGCGAGCATGCCCGACGGCGAGGATCTCGTCGTGACCCATGGCGATGCCTGCTTGCCGAATAT
CATGGTGGAAAATGGCCGCTTTTCTGGATTCATCGACTGTGGCCGGCTGGGTGTGGCGGACCGCTATCAG
GACATAGCGTTGGCTACCCGTGATATTGCTGAAGAGCTTGGCGGCGAATGGGCTGACCGCTTCCTCGTGC
TTTACGGTATCGCCGCTCCCGATTCGCAGCGCATCGCCTTCTATCGCCTTCTTGACGAGTTCTTCTGAGC
GGGACTCTGGGGTTCGAAATGACCGACCAAGCGACGCCCAACCTGCCATCACGAGATTTCGATTCCACCG
CCGCCTTCTATGAAAGGTTGGGCTTCGGAATCGTTTTCCGGGACGCCGGCTGGATGATCCTCCAGCGCGG
GGATCTCATGCTGGAGTTCTTCGCCCACCCTAGGGGGAGGCTAACTGAAACACGGAAGGAGACAATACCG
GAAGGAACCCGCGCTATGACGGCAATAAAAAGACAGAATAAAACGCACGGTGTTGGGTCGTTTGTTCATA
AACGCGGGGTTCGGTCCCAGGGCTGGCACTCTGTCGATACCCCACCGAGACCCCATTGGGGCCAATACGC
CCGCGTTTCTTCCTTTTCCCCACCCCACCCCCCAAGTTCGGGTGAAGGCCCAGGGCTCGCAGCCAACGTC
GGGGCGGCAGGCCCTGCCATAGCCTCAGGTTACTCATATATACTTTAGATTGATTTAAAACTTCATTTTT
AATTTAAAAGGATCTAGGTGAAGATCCTTTTTGATAATCTCATGACCAAAATCCCTTAACGTGAGTTTTC
GTTCCACTGAGCGTCAGACCCCGTAGAAAAGATCAAAGGATCTTCTTGAGATCCTTTTTTTCTGCGCGTA
ATCTGCTGCTTGCAAACAAAAAAACCACCGCTACCAGCGGTGGTTTGTTTGCCGGATCAAGAGCTACCAA
CTCTTTTTCCGAAGGTAACTGGCTTCAGCAGAGCGCAGATACCAAATACTGTTCTTCTAGTGTAGCCGTA
GTTAGGCCACCACTTCAAGAACTCTGTAGCACCGCCTACATACCTCGCTCTGCTAATCCTGTTACCAGTG
GCTGCTGCCAGTGGCGATAAGTCGTGTCTTACCGGGTTGGACTCAAGACGATAGTTACCGGATAAGGCGC
AGCGGTCGGGCTGAACGGGGGGTTCGTGCACACAGCCCAGCTTGGAGCGAACGACCTACACCGAACTGAG
ATACCTACAGCGTGAGCTATGAGAAAGCGCCACGCTTCCCGAAGGGAGAAAGGCGGACAGGTATCCGGTA
AGCGGCAGGGTCGGAACAGGAGAGCGCACGAGGGAGCTTCCAGGGGGAAACGCCTGGTATCTTTATAGTC
CTGTCGGGTTTCGCCACCTCTGACTTGAGCGTCGATTTTTGTGATGCTCGTCAGGGGGGCGGAGCCTATG
GAAAAACGCCAGCAACGCGGCCTTTTTACGGTTCCTGGCCTTTTGCTGGCCTTTTGCTCACATGTTCTTT
CCTGCGTTATCCCCTGATTCTGTGGATAACCGTATTACCGCCACTGGTTCTTTCCGCCTCAGAAGCCATA
GAGCCCACCGCATCCCCAGCATGCCTGCTATTGTCTTCCCAATCCTCCCCCTTGCTGTCCTGCCCCACCC
CACCCCCCAGAATAGAATGACACCTACTCAGACAATGCGATGCAATTTCCTCATTTTATTAGGAAAGGAC
AGTGGGAGTGGCACCTTCCAGGGTCAAGGAAGGCACGGGGGAGGGGCAAACAACAGATGGCTGGCAACTA
GAAGGCACAGTCGAGGCTGATCAGCGAGCTCTAGCATTTAGGTGACACTATAGAATAGGGCCCTCTAGAC
TAGTCATCTACTCGAGCGGCCGCCTACCTCTGCACTATGTCACTGATTTCCTTCACCGAACTGAGGAGCT
TGCTGAAGTCCTGAGTGGCCGCTGGACCACTGCCTGCTGTCGCCGGGCAGATCTGAAGCTCCCGGAGATT
ATTCTCCAGTTTGTTGATGGCCTCTCGGAAGGCAAACTTGTTCCTCATTTGCTGGATGGAATCCACATAG
CTCACGCAGAACGTGTAGAGGTTTTTGCCGGCCTCCAGCACTGCGCTGTGGCTGGCCATCTGCTCGGAGT
TCCTAGAGATGGCGAGGCACAGCGCCTCGGTGCTGTCCAGGACCACGCCCTTGGTGATGGCGCCGCTGGC
GATCCGCTCTGGAGGCTGGCGGGTTTTCCGAAGAGACACTCGGGTTGATATGAGAGGGATGAAGGCGGTG
GAAGACGGCTGGTCCCCTGCCAGGGCCGAGGATGCTGATGGCAACGTGGAGGGAACGGGGGCTGGGCTGA
TGGGGGTCCCCGACGGCTTGGCGGACTGTGGCTTTGGAGTGGCCGGGAGCACGGGCTTTTTGAGGCCCTC
TCCCGGCTGGCTGGGCTTGGCAGCGTCACTGTTCACAGCATCAACCAGACTCGTGGCTTTTGTCTTTGCG
CCCAGGACTGCCTCCCCGGCCGCCTCCTGGCTCGGGCTCTGCGAGGGCTTTCCTCCAGCCTTCCCTGCAG
AGGCTGCTGGTGGGGGCGGCGGGGCAGGTTTGAGCCTGGACAATTTCCCCTTGTCCCTCCCTGGCGACTC
AGAGGAGTGCTTGTGCCTCCTCACTCTGGACTCCTCGGCGGGGCCCTTGCTGGTGCCCCCTGGTGCACCT
GAGCCTGCTTTGCTGGTGGGGGTCACTGGCTCAGCTGCAGCAGGGGTCCCTAAGGCACTGCCCTTTCCAG
CTTCTTCCTTGTGGGGGAGGCCCGAGGCAGGGGCCACGGTGACCTGCCGCCGGAGGGGTTTTGGAGTCAG
GTTGGGCGGGCTGGAGCCCGGGCTGGACTCCATGATGTCTTTGAAGACCTCATCAGCAGCTTCCTCATTC
TTTTTCACCAGCCTGGGGGGAGGCGTTACTGTGCCTCGGGTCACCTGGTCAGACCTGTTCTCCCCTGCCC
TCTTCCGAGGCAGAGCCGGCTTCTCACTTTTGTGCCCTCCAAATGTGGACGAGTCAAACTGTCTTCCCGT
GGACTGCAAGTCCCGAGGCAGCGTGACTGACCTCCACTCCGTGTCCTTGGCCCCATGGGGAACGCAGGAG
GCGGAGCAAGAGCGCAGGAAGCGCTTGCTGGAGCTGCCACCGCCCTCCTCCTCGCCGGTGGCTAGGCGGC
TGCTGGTCAGCGTGCTGGACTTCTTCCACAGGTGGGGAGACCGGAAGCCTGAGCCCCCAGACTCCCGGAG
GGCTCCATTGGGGACCCCAGCCCCATTGCTGGGCTTTGGGGACTTGGCTGGGTCAGCTGTGTCCAAGGGG
GTGAAAGCCAGTGCCCCGTTGCTGATGTCTCGGCCCTCTTCCTCGCCGGCCCCTCTGCGCTCCGGCTGGC
CGTCCATCTCCCGGAAGGAGCTGCTGCGTTTGGGAGGGGTTGGGGCTGTCTTCTTCTTCTTCTTGATCAA
GGCGCTGAACAAGTTGGTCTTTTTGTCTTTGGGGAGAAGGCGCTCATCTTCATTCAGGCCGCCCTCCGGG
GGACCTCGCTCTTTTCGAGGGAGCAATGGAGACACGGCAGGCTCATGGTCCAGAGGATCGCTCTCTCCCT
GGCCCTTGGAGTGAGGCATCTCAGGCACGTCAGTGGTGTCTCTGTGCTCTGCAGCTCTCCTGGAGGTCCT
CGTCTTGGTCACACCATAGACAGTGGGCTTGTTGCGCTTTGGGGCTGGATAATGGAGCGTGGTGATGAGC
CCGTCGGCCACCGTTGAATGATGATGAACCAACTCGGCCAGGGTGTTGAAGCGGCTCTCGGAGGAGACGT
AGAGCTTGCCATCAGAAGCAGTGTTGATCCTGTAATGGTACACCCTCCCTTCGTATCTCAGCGAGATGGA
CCTCTGGCCAGGACTGCTCTCACTCTCACGCACCAAGAAGCTGCCATTGATCCCGCTGCTCAGCAGATAC
TCAGCGGCATTGCGGGACACAGGCCCATGGTACCAGGAGTGTTTCTCCAGACTGTTGACTGGCGTGATGT
AGTTGCTTGGGACCCAGCCTTGGCCATTTTTGGTTTGGGCTTCACACCATTCCCCATTGTGATTATAGCC
TAAGACCCGGAGCTTTTCACCTTTAGTTATGCTTAGAGTGTTATCTCCACTGGCCACAAAATCATACAGT
GCAAC
